Addgene plasmid #65821: pCASCADE
Purpose: Control guide RNA plasmid E. coli , low phosphate induction
Depositing lab: Michael Lynch. Depositing organization: Duke University.
Backbone
  Vector backbone: pCASCADE
  Backbone manufacturer: None - Constructed in House
  Total vector size (bp): 2780
  Vector type: Bacterial Expression
Growth in bacteria
  Bacterial resistance: Chloramphenicol, 25 μg/mL
  Growth temperature: 37°C
  Growth strain: Top10
  Copy number: Low Copy
Gene/Insert
  Gene/Insert name: control guideRNA
  gRNA/shRNA sequence: None- Control
  Species: Synthetic
  Promoter: E . coli ugpB gene promoter, low phosphate induction
  Cloning method: Unknown
  Sequencing primers: 5′ GGGAGACCACAACGG; 3′ AGTCCAGCTTGGAGCG
Terms and licenses: Academic/Nonprofit Terms; Industry Terms: Not Available to Industry
How to cite: pCASCADE was a gift from Michael Lynch (Addgene plasmid # 65821 ; http://n2t.net/addgene:65821 ; RRID:Addgene_65821)
