[The description below was written by a language model from this plasmid's Addgene catalogue record and pLannotate feature annotations shown in this document.]
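Description:
pCASCADE is a small (2,780 bp) bacterial expression plasmid built in house as the control member of a guide RNA vector series for E. coli. According to the catalogue entry, it carries a synthetic "control guide RNA" insert with no targeting sequence, placed under the promoter of the E. coli ugpB gene. This promoter belongs to the phosphate starvation response, so transcription switches on when phosphate in the medium becomes limiting rather than on addition of a chemical inducer. The plasmid name suggests use with a Cascade-type (type I-E) CRISPR system, but the record does not say this, nor does it name the effector protein or host strain background the guide is meant to work with.

The plasmid replicates from a p15A origin, which is compatible with ColE1-type plasmids and allows it to be kept alongside other constructs. The catalogue lists it as low copy. A short fragment matching the RSF origin is also annotated next to p15A and is probably only a sequence similarity hit. Selection is by chloramphenicol, through a cat gene driven by its own promoter and followed by the lambda t0 terminator. The automated annotation also finds a Tn10 tetR coding sequence on the reverse strand, followed by tandem rrnB T1 and T7Te terminators. The record gives no role for TetR, which may be a remnant of a parental tet-regulated vector. The ugpB promoter and the guide RNA cassette themselves were not picked up by the feature table, so their exact positions are not documented. The plasmid's recorded purpose is as a non-targeting control for phosphate-depletion-induced guide RNA expression in E. coli.
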