Features (pLannotate 1.2.2; 8 found; start..end, strand, type, name):
      7..630     -  CDS            TetR: tetracycline repressor TetR; tetR from transposon Tn10; TetR binds to the tetracycline operator tetO to inhibit transcription. This inhibition can be relieved by adding tetracycline or doxycycline.
    642..713     +  terminator     rrnB T1 terminator: transcription terminator T1 from the E. coli rrnB gene
    729..756     +  terminator     T7Te terminator: phage T7 early transcription terminator
   1078..1133    -  rep_origin     RSF ori (fragment): Plasmids containing the RSF 1030 origin of replication can be propagated in E. coli cells that contain additional plasmids with compatible origins.
   1221..1766    -  rep_origin     p15A ori: Plasmids containing the medium-copy-number p15A origin of replication can be propagated in E. coli cells that contain a second plasmid with the ColE1 origin.
   1880..1974    -  terminator     lambda t0 terminator: transcription terminator from phage lambda
   1998..2654    -  CDS            cat: CAT_ECOLX - Experimental evidence at protein level: Swiss-Prot protein existence level 1. This enzyme is an effector of chloramphenicol resistance in bacteria. From Escherichia coli. This protein is used as a marker in many commonly used cloning vectors, such as pACYC184.
   2655..2757    -  promoter       cat promoter: promoter of the E. coli cat gene encoding chloramphenicol acetyltransferase
>Addgene plasmid #65821 | pCASCADE | depositor full sequence | sequence record 111971 | pCASCADE sequence 2780 bps
GACGTCTTAAGACCCACTTTCACATTTAAGTTGTTTTTCTAATCCGCATATGATCAATTCAAGGCCGAAT
AAGAAGGCTGGCTCTGCACCTTGGTGATCAAATAATTCGATAGCTTGTCGTAATAATGGCGGCATACTAT
CAGTAGTAGGTGTTTCCCTTTCTTCTTTAGCGACTTGATGCTCTTGATCTTCCAATACGCAACCTAAAGT
AAAATGCCCCACAGCGCTGAGTGCATATAATGCATTCTCTAGTGAAAAACCTTGTTGGCATAAAAAGGCT
AATTGATTTTCGAGAGTTTCATACTGTTTTTCTGTAGGCCGTGTACCTAAATGTACTTTTGCTCCATCGC
GATGACTTAGTAAAGCACATCTAAAACTTTTAGCGTTATTACGTAAAAAATCTTGCCAGCTTTCCCCTTC
TAAAGGGCAAAAGTGAGTATGGTGCCTATCTAACATCTCAATGGCTAAGGCGTCGAGCAAAGCCCGCTTA
TTTTTTACATGCCAATACAATGTAGGCTGCTCTACACCTAGCTTCTGGGCGAGTTTACGGGTTGTTAAAC
CTTCGATTCCGACCTCATTAAGCAGCTCTAATGCGCTGTTAATCACTTTACTTTTATCTAATCTAGACAT
CATCCAGGCATCAAATAAAACGAAAGGCTCAGTCGAAAGACTGGGCCTTTCGTTTTATCTGTTGTTTGTC
GGTGAACGCTCTCTACTAGAGTCACACTGGCTCACCTTCGGGTGGGCCTTTCTGCGTTTATACACAGCTA
ACACCACGTCGTCCCTATCTGCTGCCCTAGGTCTATGAGTGGTTGCTGGATAACTCTTTCTGACACCTTA
CTATCTTACAAATGTAACAAAAAAGTTATTTTTCTGTAATTCGAGCATGTCATGTTACCCCGCGAGCATA
AAACGCGTATATTCAGGGAGACCACAACGGTTTCCCTCTACAAATAATTTTGTTTAACTTTGAATTCAAA
AGATCTGGTACCACCTCGAGTTCCCCGCGCCAGCGGGGATAAACCGAAAAAAAAACCCCGCCCCTGACAG
GGCGGGGTTTTTTTTCCTAGGGATATATTCCGCTTCCTCGCTCACTGACTCGCTACGCTCGGTCGTTCGA
CTGCGGCGAGCGGAAATGGCTTACGAACGGGGCGGAGATTTCCTGGAAGATGCCAGGAAGATACTTAACA
GGGAAGTGAGAGGGCCGCGGCAAAGCCGTTTTTCCATAGGCTCCGCCCCCCTGACAAGCATCACGAAATC
TGACGCTCAAATCAGTGGTGGCGAAACCCGACAGGACTATAAAGATACCAGGCGTTTCCCCCTGGCGGCT
CCCTCGTGCGCTCTCCTGTTCCTGCCTTTCGGTTTACCGGTGTCATTCCGCTGTTATGGCCGCGTTTGTC
TCATTCCACGCCTGACACTCAGTTCCGGGTAGGCAGTTCGCTCCAAGCTGGACTGTATGCACGAACCCCC
CGTTCAGTCCGACCGCTGCGCCTTATCCGGTAACTATCGTCTTGAGTCCAACCCGGAAAGACATGCAAAA
GCACCACTGGCAGCAGCCACTGGTAATTGATTTAGAGGAGTTAGTCTTGAAGTCATGCGCCGGTTAAGGC
TAAACTGAAAGGACAAGTTTTGGTGACTGCGCTCCTCCAAGCCAGTTACCTCGGTTCAAAGAGTTGGTAG
CTCAGAGAACCTTCGAAAAACCGCCCTGCAAGGCGGTTTTTTCGTTTTCAGAGCAAGAGATTACGCGCAG
ACCAAAACGATCTCAAGAAGATCATCTTATTAATCAGATAAAATATTTCTAGATTTCAGTGCAATTTATC
TCTTCAAATGTAGCACCTGAAGTCAGCCCCATACGATATAAGTTGTTACTAGTGCTTGGATTCTCACCAA
TAAAAAACGCCCGGCGGCAACCGAGCGTTCTGAACAAATCCAGATGGAGTTCTGAGGTCATTACTGGATC
TATCAACAGGAGTCCAAGCGAGCTCGATATCAAATTACGCCCCGCCCTGCCACTCATCGCAGTACTGTTG
TAATTCATTAAGCATTCTGCCGACATGGAAGCCATCACAAACGGCATGATGAACCTGAATCGCCAGCGGC
ATCAGCACCTTGTCGCCTTGCGTATAATATTTGCCCATGGTGAAAACGGGGGCGAAGAAGTTGTCCATAT
TGGCCACGTTTAAATCAAAACTGGTGAAACTCACCCAGGGATTGGCTGAGACGAAAAACATATTCTCAAT
AAACCCTTTAGGGAAATAGGCCAGGTTTTCACCGTAACACGCCACATCTTGCGAATATATGTGTAGAAAC
TGCCGGAAATCGTCGTGGTATTCACTCCAGAGCGATGAAAACGTTTCAGTTTGCTCATGGAAAACGGTGT
AACAAGGGTGAACACTATCCCATATCACCAGCTCACCGTCTTTCATTGCCATACGAAATTCCGGATGAGC
ATTCATCAGGCGGGCAAGAATGTGAATAAAGGCCGGATAAAACTTGTGCTTATTTTTCTTTACGGTCTTT
AAAAAGGCCGTAATATCCAGCTGAACGGTCTGGTTATAGGTACATTGAGCAACTGACTGAAATGCCTCAA
AATGTTCTTTACGATGCCATTGGGATATATCAACGGTGGTATATCCAGTGATTTTTTTCTCCATTTTAGC
TTCCTTAGCTCCTGAAAATCTCGATAACTCAAAAAATACGCCCGGTAGTGATCTTATTTCATTATGGTGA
AAGTTGGAACCTCTTACGTGCCGATCAACGTCTCATTTTCGCCAGATATC
