>Addgene plasmid #65821 | pCASCADE | addgene partial sequence | sequence record 118283 | Tet-R 5'-GGCGAGTTTACGGGTTGTTA-3'
TCATTAAGCAGCTCTAATGCGCTGTTAATCACTTTACTTTTATCTAATCTAGACATCATCCAGGCATCAA
ATAAAACGAAAGGCTCAGTCGAAAGACTGGGCCTTTCGTTTTATCTGTTGTTTGTCGGTGAACGCTCTCT
ACTAGAGTCACACTGGCTCACCTTCGGGTGGGCCTTTCTGCGTTTATACACAGCTAACACCACGTCGTCC
CTATCTGCTGCCCTAGGTCTATGAGTGGTTGCTGGATAACTCTTTCTGACACCTTACTATCTTACAAATG
TAACAAAAAAGTTATTTTTCTGTAATTCGAGCATGTCATGTTACCCCGCGAGCATAAAACGCGTATATTC
AGGGAGACCACAACGGTTTCCCTCTACAAATAATTTTGTTTAACTTTGAATTCAAAAGATCTGGTACCAC
CTCGAGTTCCCCGCGCCAGCGGGGATAAACCGAAAAAAAAACCCCGCCCCTGACAGGGCGGGGTTTTTTT
TCCTAGGGATATATTCCGCTTCCTCGCTCACTGACTCGCTACGCTCGGTCGTTCGACTGCGGCGAGCGGA
AATGGCTTACGAACGGGGCGGAGATTTCCTGGAAGATGCCAGGAAGATACTTAACAGGGAAGTGAGAGGG
CCGCGGCAAAGCCGTTTTTCCATAGGCTCCGCCCCCCTGACAAGCATCACGAAATCTGACGCTCAAATCA
GTGGTGGCGAAACCCGACAGGACTATAAAGATACCAGGCGTTTCCCCCTGGCGGCTCCCTCGTGCGCTCT
CCTGTTCCTGCCTTTCGGTTTACCGGTGTCATTCCGCTGTTATGGCCGCGTTTGTCTCATTCCACGCCTG
ACACTCAGTTCCGGGTAGGCAGTTCGCTCCAAGCTGGACTGTATGCACGAACCCCC
